>Addgene plasmid #77233 | VRK2 gRNA (BRDN0001145671) | addgene full sequence | sequence record 187368 | Addgene Assembled Sequence
CCCGGGTGCAAAGATGGATAAAGTTTTAAACAGAGAGGAATCTTTGCAGCTAATGGACCTTCTAGGTCTT
GAAAGGAGTGGGAATTGGCTCCGGTGCCCGTCAGTGGGCAGAGCGCACATCGCCCACAGTCCCCGAGAAG
TTGGGGGGAGGGGTCGGCAATTGATCCGGTGCCTAGAGAAGGTGGCGCGGGGTAAACTGGGAAAGTGATG
TCGTGTACTGGCTCCGCCTTTTTCCCGAGGGTGGGGGAGAACCGTATATAAGTGCAGTAGTCGCCGTGAA
CGTTCTTTTTCGCAACGGGTTTGCCGCCAGAACACAGGTAAGTGCCGTGTGTGGTTCCCGCGGGCCTGGC
CTCTTTACGGGTTATGGCCCTTGCGTGCCTTGAATTACTTCCACCTGGCTGCAGTACGTGATTCTTGATC
CCGAGCTTCGGGTTGGAAGTGGGTGGGAGAGTTCGAGGCCTTGCGCTTAAGGAGCCCCTTCGCCTCGTGC
TTGAGTTGAGGCCTGGCCTGGGCGCTGGGGCCGCCGCGTGCGAATCTGGTGGCACCTTCGCGCCTGTCTC
GCTGCTTTCGATAAGTCTCTAGCCATTTAAAATTTTTGATGACCTGCTGCGACGCTTTTTTTCTGGCAAG
ATAGTCTTGTAAATGCGGGCCAAGATCTGCACACTGGTATTTCGGTTTTTGGGGCCGCGGGCGGCGACGG
GGCCCGTGCGTCCCAGCGCACATGTTCGGCGAGGCGGGGCCTGCGAGCGCGGCCACCGAGAATCGGACGG
GGGTAGTCTCAAGCTGGCCGGCCTGCTCTGGTGCCTGGCCTCGCGCCGCCGTGTATCGCCCCGCCCTGGG
CGGCAAGGCTGGCCCGGTCGGCACCAGTTGCGTGAGCGGAAAGATGGCCGCTTCCCGGCCCTGCTGCAGG
GAGCTCAAAATGGAGGACGCGGCGCTCGGGAGAGCGGGCGGGTGAGTCACCCACACAAAGGAAAAGGGCC
TTTCCGTCCTCAGCCGTCGCTTCATGTGACTCCACGGAGTACCGGGCGCCGTCCAGGCACCTCGATTAGT
TCTCGAGCTTTTGGAGTACGTCGTCTTTAGGTTGGGGGGAGGGGTTTTATGCGATGGAGTTTCCCCACAC
TGAGTGGGTGGAGACTGAAGTTAGGCCAGCTTGGCACTTGATGTAATTCTCCTTGGAATTTGCCCTTTTT
GAGTTTGGATCTTGGTTCATTCTCAAGCCTCAGACAGTGGTTCAAAGTTTTTTTCTTCCATTTCAGGTGT
CGTGACGTACGGCCACCATGACCGAGTACAAGCCCACGGTGCGCCTCGCCACCCGCGACGACGTCCCCAG
GGCCGTACGCACCCTCGCCGCCGCGTTCGCCGACTACCCCGCCACGCGCCACACCGTCGATCCGGACCGC
CACATCGAGCGGGTCACCGAGCTGCAAGAACTCTTCCTCACGCGCGTCGGGCTCGACATCGGCAAGGTGT
GGGTCGCGGACGACGGCGCCGCCGTGGCGGTCTGGACCACGCCGGAGAGCGTCGAAGCGGGGGCGGTGTT
CGCCGAGATCGGCCCGCGCATGGCCGAGTTGAGCGGTTCCCGGCTGGCCGCGCAGCAACAGATGGAAGGC
CTCCTGGCGCCGCACCGGCCCAAGGAGCCCGCGTGGTTCCTGGCCACCGTCGGAGTCTCGCCCGACCACC
AGGGCAAGGGTCTGGGCAGCGCCGTCGTGCTCCCCGGAGTGGAGGCGGCCGAGCGCGCCGGGGTGCCCGC
CTTCCTGGAGACCTCCGCGCCCCGCAACCTCCCCTTCTACGAGCGGCTCGGCTTCACCGTCACCGCCGAC
GTCGAGGTGCCCGAAGGACCGCGCACCTGGTGCATGACCCGCAAGCCCGGTGCCTGAACGCGTTAAGTCG
ACAATCAACCTCTGGATTACAAAATTTGTGAAAGATTGACTGGTATTCTTAACTATGTTGCTCCTTTTAC
GCTATGTGGATACGCTGCTTTAATGCCTTTGTATCATGCTATTGCTTCCCGTATGGCTTTCATTTTCTCC
TCCTTGTATAAATCCTGGTTGCTGTCTCTTTATGAGGAGTTGTGGCCCGTTGTCAGGCAACGTGGCGTGG
TGTGCACTGTGTTTGCTGACGCAACCCCCACTGGTTGGGGCATTGCCACCACCTGTCAGCTCCTTTCCGG
GACTTTCGCTTTCCCCCTCCCTATTGCCACGGCGGAACTCATCGCCGCCTGCCTTGCCCGCTGCTGGACA
GGGGCTCGGCTGTTGGGCACTGACAATTCCGTGGTGTTGTCGGGGAAATCATCGTCCTTTCCTTGGCTGC
TCGCCTGTGTTGCCACCTGGATTCTGCGCGGGACGTCCTTCTGCTACGTCCCTTCGGCCCTCAATCCAGC
GGACCTTCCTTCCCGCGGCCTGCTGCCGGCTCTGCGGCCTCTTCCGCGTCTTCGCCTTCGCCCTCAGACG
AGTCGGATCTCCCTTTGGGCCGCCTCCCCGCGTCGACTTTAAGACCAATGACTTACAAGGCAGCTGTAGA
TCTTAGCCACTTTTTAAAAGAAAAGGGGGGACTGGAAGGGCTAATTCACTCCCAACGAAGACAAGATCTG
CTTTTTGCTTGTACTGGGTCTCTCTGGTTAGACCAGATCTGAGCCTGGGAGCTCTCTGGCTAACTAGGGA
ACCCACTGCTTAAGCCTCAATAAAGCTTGCCTTGAGTGCTTCAAGTAGTGTGTGCCCGTCTGTTGTGTGA
CTCTGGTAACTAGAGATCCCTCAGACCCTTTTAGTCAGTGTGGAAAATCTCTAGCAGTACGTATAGTAGT
TCATGTCATCTTATTATTCAGTATTTATAACTTGCAAAGAAATGAATATCAGAGAGTGAGAGGAACTTGT
TTATTGCAGCTTATAATGGTTACAAATAAAGCAATAGCATCACAAATTTCACAAATAAAGCATTTTTTTC
ACTGCATTCTAGTTGTGGTTTGTCCAAACTCATCAATGTATCTTATCATGTCTGGCTCTAGCTATCCCGC
CCCTAACTCCGCCCATCCCGCCCCTAACTCCGCCCAGTTCCGCCCATTCTCCGCCCCATGGCTGACTAAT
TTTTTTTATTTATGCAGAGGCCGAGGCCGCCTCGGCCTCTGAGCTATTCCAGAAGTAGTGAGGAGGCTTT
TTTGGAGGCCTAGGGACGTACCCAATTCGCCCTATAGTGAGTCGTATTACGCGCGCTCACTGGCCGTCGT
TTTACAACGTCGTGACTGGGAAAACCCTGGCGTTACCCAACTTAATCGCCTTGCAGCACATCCCCCTTTC
GCCAGCTGGCGTAATAGCGAAGAGGCCCGCACCGATCGCCCTTCCCAACAGTTGCGCAGCCTGAATGGCG
AATGGG
[124 nt withheld, positions 3367-3490]
C
[91 nt withheld, positions 3492-3582]
A
[49 nt withheld, positions 3584-3632]
CCTTTGACGTTGGAGTCCACGTTCTTT
[37 nt withheld, positions 3660-3696]
ACCCTATCTCGGTCTATTCTTTTGATTTATAAGGGATTTTGCCGATTTCGGCCTATTGGTTAAAAAATGA
GCTGATTTAACAAAAATTTAACGCGAATTTTAACAAAATATTAACGCTTACAATTTAGGTGGCACTTTTC
GGGGAAATGTGCGCGGAACCCCTATTTGTTTATTTTTCTAAATACATTCAAATATGTATCCGCTCATGAG
ACAATAACCCTGATAAATGCTTCAATAATATTGAAAAAGGAAGAGTATGAGTATTCAACATTTCCGTGTC
GCCCTTATTCCCTTTTTTGCGGCATTTTGCCTTCCTGTTTTTGCTCACCCAGAAACGCTGGTGAAAGTAA
AAGATGCTGAAGATCAGTTGGGTGCACGAGTGGGTTACATCGAACTGGATCTCAACAGCGGTAAGATCCT
TGAGAGTTTTCGCCCCGAAGAACGTTTTCCAATGATGAGCACTTTTAAAGTTCTGCTATGTGGCGCGGTA
TTATCCCGTATTGACGCCGGGCAAGAGCAACTCGGTCGCCGCATACACTATTCTCAGAATGACTTGGTTG
AGTACTCACCAGTCACAGAAAAGCATCTTACGGATGGCATGACAGTAAGAGAATTATGCAGTGCTGCCAT
AACCATGAGTGATAACACTGCGGCCAACTTACTTCTGACAACGATCGGAGGACCGAAGGAGCTAACCGCT
TTTTTGCACAACATGGGGGATCATGTAACTCGCCTTGATCGTTGGGAACCGGAGCTGAATGAAGCCATAC
CAAACGACGAGCGTGACACCACGATGCCTGTAGCAATGGCAACAACGTTGCGCAAACTATTAACTGGCGA
ACTACTTACTCTAGCTTCCCGGCAACAATTAATAGACTGGATGGAGGCGGATAAAGTTGCAGGACCACTT
CTGCGCTCGGCCCTTCCGGCTGGCTGGTTTATTGCTGATAAATCTGGAGCCGGTGAGCGTGGGTCTCGCG
GTATCATTGCAGCACTGGGGCCAGATGGTAAGCCCTCCCGTATCGTAGTTATCTACACGACGGGGAGTCA
GGCAACTATGGATGAACGAAATAGACAGATCGCTGAGATAGGTGCCTCACTGATTAAGCATTGGTAACTG
TCAGACCAAGTTTACTCATATATACTTTAGATTGATTTAAAACTTCATTTTTAATTTAAAAGGATCTAGG
TGAAGATCCTTTTTGATAATCTCATGACCAAAATCCCTTAACGTGAGTTTTCGTTCCACTGAGCGTCAGA
CCCCGTAGAAAAGATCAAAGGATCTTCTTGAGATCCTTTTTTTCTGCGCGTAATCTGCTGCTTGCAAACA
AAAAAACCACCGCTACCAGCGGTGGTTTGTTTGCCGGATCAAGAGCTACCAACTCTTTTTCCGAAGGTAA
CTGGCTTCAGCAGAGCGCAGATACCAAATACTGTTCTTCTAGTGTAGCCGTAGTTAGGCCACCACTTCAA
GAACTCTGTAGCACCGCCTACATACCTCGCTCTGCTAATCCTGTTACCAGTGGCTGCTGCCAGTGGCGAT
AAGTCGTGTCTTACCGGGTTGGACTCAAGACGATAGTTACCGGATAAGGCGCAGCGGTCGGGCTGAACGG
GGGGTTCGTGCACACAGCCCAGCTTGGAGCGAACGACCTACACCGAACTGAGATACCTACAGCGTGAGCT
ATGAGAAAGCGCCACGCTTCCCGAAGGGAGAAAGGCGGACAGGTATCCGGTAAGCGGCAGGGTCGGAACA
GGAGAGCGCACGAGGGAGCTTCCAGGGGGAAACGCCTGGTATCTTTATAGTCCTGTCGGGTTTCGCCACC
TCTGACTTGAGCGTCGATTTTTGTGATGCTCGTCAGGGGGGCGGAGCCTATGGAAAAACGCCAGCAACGC
GGCCTTTTTACGGTTCCTGGCCTTTTGCTGGCCTTTTGCTCACATGTTCTTTCCTGCGTTATCCCCTGAT
TCTGTGGATAACCGTATTACCGCCTTTGAGTGAGCTGATACCGCTCGCCGCAGCCGAACGACCGAGCGCA
GCGAGTCAGTGAGCGAGGAAGCGGAAGAGCGCCCAATACGCAAACCGCCTCTCCCCGCGCGTTGGCCGAT
TCATTAATGCAGCTGGCACGACAGGTTTCCCGACTGGAAAGCGGGCAGTGAGCGCAACGCAATTAATGTG
AGTTAGCTCACTCATTAGGCACCCCAGGCTTTACACTTTATGCTTCCGGCTCGTATGTTGTGTGGAATTG
TGAGCGGATAACAATTTCACACAGGAAACAGCTATGACCATGATTACGCCAAGCGCGCAATTAACCCTCA
CTAAAGGGAACAAAAGCTGGAGCTGCAAGCTTAATGTAGTCTTATGCAATACTCTTGTAGTCTTGCAACA
TGGTAACGATGAGTTAGCAACATGCCTTACAAGGAGAGAAAAAGCACCGTGCATGCCGATTGGTGGAAGT
AAGGTGGTACGATCGTGCCTTATTAGGAAGGCAACAGACGGGTCTGACATGGATTGGACGAACCACTGAA
TTGCCGCATTGCAGAGATATTGTATTTAAGTGCCTAGCTCGATACATAAACGGGTCTCTCTGGTTAGACC
AGATCTGAGCCTGGGAGCTCTCTGGCTAACTAGGGAACCCACTGCTTAAGCCTCAATAAAGCTTGCCTTG
AGTGCTTCAAGTAGTGTGTGCCCGTCTGTTGTGTGACTCTGGTAACTAGAGATCCCTCAGACCCTTTTAG
TCAGTGTGGAAAATCTCTAGCAGTGGCGCCCGAACAGGGACTTGAAAGCGAAAGGGAAACCAGAGGAGCT
CTCTCGACGCAGGACTCGGCTTGCTGAAGCGCGCACGGCAAGAGGCGAGGGGCGGCGACTGGTGAGTACG
CCAAAAATTTTGACTAGCGGAGGCTAGAAGGAGAGAGATGGGTGCGAGAGCGTCAGTATTAAGCGGGGGA
GAATTAGATCGCGATGGGAAAAAATTCGGTTAAGGCCAGGGGGAAAGAAAAAATATAAATTAAAACATAT
AGTATGGGCAAGCAGGGAGCTAGAACGATTCGCAGTTAATCCTGGCCTGTTAGAAACATCAGAAGGCTGT
AGACAAATACTGGGACAGCTACAACCATCCCTTCAGACAGGATCAGAAGAACTTAGATCATTATATAATA
CAGTAGCAACCCTCTATTGTGTGCATCAAAGGATAGAGATAAAAGACACCAAGGAAGCTTTAGACAAGAT
AGAGGAAGAGCAAAACAAAAGTAAGACCACCGCACAGCAAGCGGCCGCTGATCTTCAGACCTGGAGGAGG
AGATATGAGGGACAATTGGAGAAGTGAATTATATAAATATAAAGTAGTAAAAATTGAACCATTAGGAGTA
GCACCCACCAAGGCAAAGAGAAGAGTGGTGCAGAGAGAAAAAAGAGCAGTGGGAATAGGAGCTTTGTTCC
TTGGGTTCTTGGGAGCAGCAGGAAGCACTATGGGCGCAGCGTCAATGACGCTGACGGTACAGGCCAGACA
ATTATTGTCTGGTATAGTGCAGCAGCAGAACAATTTGCTGAGGGCTATTGAGGCGCAACAGCATCTGTTG
CAACTCACAGTCTGGGGCATCAAGCAGCTCCAGGCAAGAATCCTGGCTGTGGAAAGATACCTAAAGGATC
AACAGCTCCTGGGGATTTGGGGTTGCTCTGGAAAACTCATTTGCACCACTGCTGTGCCTTGGAATGCTAG
TTGGAGTAATAAATCTCTGGAACAGATTTGGAATCACACGACCTGGATGGAGTGGGACAGAGAAATTAAC
AATTACACAAGCTTAATACACTCCTTAATTGAAGAATCGCAAAACCAGCAAGAAAAGAATGAACAAGAAT
TATTGGAATTAGATAAATGGGCAAGTTTGTGGAATTGGTTTAACATAACAAATTGGCTGTGGTATATAAA
ATTATTCATAATGATAGTAGGAGGCTTGGTAGGTTTAAGAATAGTTTTTGCTGTACTTTCTATAGTGAAT
AGAGTTAGGCAGGGATATTCACCATTATCGTTTCAGACCCACCTCCCAACCCCGAGGGGACCCAGAGAGG
GCCTATTTCCCATGATTCCTTCATATTTGCATATACGATACAAGGCTGTTAGAGAGATAATTAGAATTAA
TTTGACTGTAAACACAAAGATATTAGTACAAAATACGTGACGTAGAAAGTAATAATTTCTTGGGTAGTTT
GCAGTTTTAAAATTATGTTTTAAAATGGACTATCATATGCTTACCGTAACTTGAAAGTATTTCGATTTCT
TGGCTTTATATATCTTGTGGAAAGGACGAAACACCGGGTCCTAAAGGTATTCCATGGTTTTAGAGCTAGA
AATAGCAAGTTAAAATAAGGCTAGTCCGTTATCAACTTGAAAAAGTGGCACCGAGTCGGTGCTTTTTTAA
GCTTGGCGTAACTAGATCTTGAGACAAATGGCAGTATTCATCCACAATTTTAAAAGAAAAGGGGGGATTG
GGGGGTACAGTGCAGGGGAAAGAATAGTAGACATAATAGCAACAGACATACAAACTAAAGAATTACAAAA
ACAAATTACAAAAATTCAAAATTTTCGGGTTTATTACAGGGACAGCAGAGATCCACTTTGGCGCCGGCTC
GAGGGGG
Features (pLannotate 1.2.2; 29 found; start..end, strand, type, name):
     14..80      +  CDS            small t antigen (fragment): SV40 (simian virus 40) small t antigen
    106..317     +  promoter       EF-1α core promoter: core promoter for human elongation factor EF-1α
    318..1256    +  intron         EF-1α intron A: intron upstream of the start codon of human EF-1α
   1278..1877    +  CDS            PuroR (fragment): puromycin N-acetyltransferase; pac from Streptomyces; confers resistance to puromycin
   1893..2481    +  misc_feature   WPRE: woodchuck hepatitis virus posttranscriptional regulatory element
   2532..2551    +  misc_feature   cPPT/CTS (fragment): central polypurine tract and central termination sequence of HIV-1
   2553..2786    +  LTR            3' LTR (ΔU3): self-inactivating 3' long terminal repeat (LTR) from HIV-1
   2864..2985    +  polyA_signal   SV40 poly(A) signal: SV40 polyadenylation signal
   3025..3160    +  rep_origin     SV40 ori: SV40 origin of replication
   3181..3199    -  promoter       T7 promoter: promoter for bacteriophage T7 RNA polymerase
   3207..3362    +  CDS            lacZα (fragment): LacZα fragment of β-galactosidase; lacZ fragment
   3367..3795    +  rep_origin     f1 ori (sequence partly withheld): f1 bacteriophage origin of replication; arrow indicates direction of (+) strand synthesis
   3848..3952    +  promoter       AmpR promoter: bla
   3953..4813    +  CDS            AmpR: β-lactamase; bla; confers resistance to ampicillin, carbenicillin, and related antibiotics
   4984..5572    +  rep_origin     ori: high-copy-number ColE1/pMB1/pBR322/pUC origin of replication
   5755..5847    +  CDS            lacI (fragment): lac repressor; lacI; The lac repressor binds to the lac operator to inhibit transcription in E. coli. This inhibition can be relieved by adding lactose or isopropyl-β-D-thiogalactopyranoside (IPTG).
   5860..5881    +  protein_bind   CAP binding site: CAP binding activates transcription in the presence of cAMP. E. coli catabolite activator protein
   5896..5926    +  promoter       lac promoter: promoter for the E. coli lac operon
   5934..5950    +  protein_bind   lac operator: The lac repressor binds to the lac operator to inhibit transcription in E. coli. This inhibition can be relieved by adding lactose or isopropyl-β-D-thiogalactopyranoside (IPTG). lac repressor encoded by lacI
   5995..6013    +  promoter       T3 promoter: promoter for bacteriophage T3 RNA polymerase
   6041..6267    +  promoter       RSV promoter: Rous sarcoma virus enhancer/promoter
   6268..6448    +  LTR            5' LTR (truncated): truncated 5' long terminal repeat (LTR) from HIV-1
   6495..6620    +  misc_feature   HIV-1 Ψ: packaging signal of human immunodeficiency virus type 1
   6604..6967    +  CDS            HIV-1 gag (fragment): gag protein from human immunodeficiency virus 1; gag
   7113..7346    +  misc_feature   RRE: The Rev response element (RRE) of HIV-1 allows for Rev-dependent mRNA export from the nucleus to the cytoplasm.
   7723..7749    +  CDS            Rev (fragment): human immunodeficiency virus 1 (HIV-1) Rev protein; rev; enhances nuclear export of unspliced and incompletely spliced viral mRNAs
   7753..7993    +  promoter       U6 promoter: RNA polymerase III promoter for human U6 snRNA
   8023..8098    +  misc_RNA       gRNA scaffold: guide RNA scaffold for the Streptococcus pyogenes CRISPR/Cas9 system
   8154..8271    +  misc_feature   cPPT/CTS: central polypurine tract and central termination sequence of HIV-1
