[The description below was written by a language model from this plasmid's Addgene catalogue record and pLannotate feature annotations shown in this document.]
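Description:
VRK2 gRNA (BRDN0001145671) is a third-generation lentiviral CRISPR guide plasmid built on the lentiGuide-Puro backbone. It delivers a single guide RNA against human VRK2 into mammalian cells. The assembled sequence is 8,323 nt. In E. coli it is maintained as a high-copy plasmid through a ColE1/pUC-type origin and selected with ampicillin via the β-lactamase gene. An f1 origin, an SV40 origin and leftover lac, T7 and T3 cloning-vector elements are also annotated in the backbone.

The lentiviral transfer cassette begins with an RSV promoter fused to a truncated HIV-1 5' LTR, which makes genomic RNA production independent of Tat. It ends with a self-inactivating ΔU3 3' LTR followed by an SV40 polyadenylation signal. Between the LTRs lie the Ψ packaging signal with an adjoining gag fragment, the Rev response element for nuclear export of the unspliced genome, and a cPPT/CTS that aids nuclear import. There are two expression units. A human U6 RNA polymerase III promoter drives the VRK2-specific spacer joined to the Streptococcus pyogenes Cas9 guide scaffold. An EF-1α core promoter with its intron A drives puromycin N-acetyltransferase for selection of transduced cells, and a WPRE downstream enhances expression of that transcript.

The plasmid carries no Cas9, so it must be paired with a separate Cas9 vector or used in cells that already express the nuclease. The depositor notes that the guide was designed against multiple VRK2 RefSeq transcript variants and belongs to a human kinome gRNA collection. This makes it suited to knockout studies of this kinase gene.
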