Addgene plasmid #77233: VRK2 gRNA (BRDN0001145671)
Purpose: 3rd generation lentiviral gRNA plasmid targeting human VRK2
Depositing lab: John Doench & David Root. Depositing organization: Broad Institute. Publication: Optimized sgRNA design to maximize activity and minimize off-target effects of CRISPR-Cas9. Doench JG, Fusi N, Sullender M, Hegde M, Vaimberg EW, Donovan KF, Smith I, Tothova Z, Wilen C, Orchard R, Virgin HW, Listgarten J, Root DE. Nat Biotechnol. 2016 Jan 18. doi: 10.1038/nbt.3437. PubMed 26780180.
Backbone
  Vector backbone: lentiGuide-Puro
  Backbone manufacturer: Zhang Lab (Addgene plasmid # 52963)
  Vector type: Mammalian Expression, Lentiviral, CRISPR
  Selectable markers: Puromycin
Growth in bacteria
  Bacterial resistance: Ampicillin, 100 μg/mL
  Growth temperature: 37°C
  Growth strain: DH5alpha
  Copy number: High Copy
Gene/Insert
  Gene/Insert name: VRK2 (alt names: VRK2; NM_001130480.2)
  gRNA/shRNA sequence: GGTCCTAAAGGTATTCCATG
  Species: H. sapiens (human)
  Entrez Gene: VRK2
  Promoter: hU6
  Cloning method: Unknown
  Sequencing primers: 5′ U6-F; 3′ pS2-R
Terms and licenses: Academic/Nonprofit Terms; Industry Terms: Not Available to Industry
Depositor comments: The gRNA was designed to target the following Genbank reference sequence(s): NM_001130480.2,NM_001130481.2,NM_001130482.2,NM_001130483.2,NM_001288836.1,NM_001288837.1,NM_001288838.1,NM_001288839.1,NM_006296.6. Note that this plasmid does NOT contain Cas9. It should be used in conjunction with lentiCas9-Blast (Addgene #52962) or otherwise with cell lines already expressing Cas9. Browse the full kinome gRNA library at http://www.addgene.org/pooled-library/broadgpp-human-kinome/ or visit http://www.broadinstitute.org/rnai/public/ for detailed protocols and information.
How to cite: VRK2 gRNA (BRDN0001145671) was a gift from John Doench & David Root (Addgene plasmid # 77233 ; http://n2t.net/addgene:77233 ; RRID:Addgene_77233)
