>Addgene plasmid #77233 | VRK2 gRNA (BRDN0001145671) | depositor partial sequence | sequence record 144693 | Target Sequence
GGTCCTAAAGGTATTCCATG
