>Addgene plasmid #77233 | VRK2 gRNA (BRDN0001145671) | addgene partial sequence | sequence record 187367 | hU6-F
GTAGAAAGTAATAATTTCTTGGGTAGTTTGCAGTTTTAAAATTATGTTTTAAAATGGACTATCATATGCT
TACCGTAACTTGAAAGTATTTCGATTTCTTGGCTTTATATATCTTGTGGAAAGGACGAAACACCGGGTCC
TAAAGGTATTCCATGGTTTTAGAGCTAGAAATAGCAAGTTAAAATAAGGCTAGTCCGTTATCAACTTGAA
AAAGTGGCACCGAGTCGGTGCTTTTTTAAGCTTGGCGTAACTAGATCTTGAGACAAATGGCAGTATTCAT
CCACAATTTTAAAAGAAAAGGGGGGATTGGGGGGTACAGTGCAGGGGAAAGAATAGTAGACATAATAGCA
ACAGACATACAAACTAAAGAATTACAAAAACAAATTACAAAAATTCAAAATTTTCGGGTTTATTACAGGG
ACAGCAGAGATCCACTTTGGCGCCGGCTCGAGGGGGCCCGGGTGCAAAGATGGATAAAGTTTTAAACAGA
GAGGAATCTTTGCAGCTAATGGACCTTCTAGGTCTTGAAAGGAGTGGGAATTGGCTCCGGTGCCCGTCAG
TGGGCAGAGC
